Addgene plasmid #190371: JAB2485
Purpose: Plasmids encode parts for syntetic genetic circuit construction in eudicot plants (proUBQ10::PIP2A-mCherry-NOSt_pro35S-McbRO::GFPint-NLS-ADHt)
Depositing lab: Jennifer Brophy & Jose Dinneny. Depositing organization: Stanford University. Publication: Synthetic genetic circuits as a means of reprogramming plant roots. Brophy JAN, Magallon KJ, Duan L, Zhong V, Ramachandran P, Kniazev K, Dinneny JR. Science. 2022 Aug 12;377(6607):747-751. doi: 10.1126/science.abo4326. Epub 2022 Aug 11. PubMed 35951698.
Backbone
  Vector backbone: JAB2120
  Vector type: Plant Expression
Growth in bacteria
  Bacterial resistance: Spectinomycin, 50 μg/mL
  Growth temperature: 37°C
  Growth strain: DH5alpha
  Copy number: High Copy
Gene/Insert
  Gene/Insert name: proUBQ10::PIP2A-mCherry-NOSt_pro35S-McbRO::GFPint-NLS-ADHt
  Species: Synthetic
  Cloning method: Restriction Enzyme; 5′ cloning site unknown (unknown if destroyed)
Terms and licenses: Academic/Nonprofit Terms; Industry Terms: Not Available to Industry
Depositor comments: Backbone JAB2120 contains proUBQ10::PIP2A-mCherry-NOSt. Please see the fully annotated sequence linked the "Supplemental Documents" section. Please visit https://www.biorxiv.org/content/10.1101/2022.02.02.478917v1 for bioRxiv preprint.
How to cite: JAB2485 was a gift from Jennifer Brophy & Jose Dinneny (Addgene plasmid # 190371 ; http://n2t.net/addgene:190371 ; RRID:Addgene_190371)
