[The description below was written by a language model from this plasmid's Addgene catalogue record and pLannotate feature annotations shown in this document.]
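Description:
JAB2485 is a 7.7 kb plant expression plasmid built on the JAB2120 backbone, one of a set of parts for constructing synthetic genetic circuits in eudicot plants. It has the layout of a compact binary T-DNA vector: nopaline-type left (truncated) and right border repeats flank the plant payload. Outside the borders lie a high-copy ColE1/pUC-type origin for propagation in E. coli, a pSa origin of the kind used for maintenance in Agrobacterium, and the aadA gene, which confers spectinomycin (and streptomycin) resistance for bacterial selection. No plant selectable marker is annotated in the feature table. Small remnants of lac regulatory elements, a T3 promoter, a pBluescript polylinker and fragments of other genes appear to be cloning leftovers.

The T-DNA carries two cassettes. The first, contributed by the backbone, is described as proUBQ10::PIP2A-mCherry-NOSt: the Arabidopsis plasma-membrane aquaporin PIP2A fused to mCherry and ended by the NOS terminator. This likely provides a constitutive red membrane marker for identifying transformed cells and normalising output. The UBQ10 promoter itself was not picked up by the automated annotation. The second cassette is the circuit part: a CaMV 35S promoter modified, according to the construct name, with McbR operator sequence (McbRO), driving a GFP with a nuclear localisation signal and an ADH terminator. The operator, NLS and terminator are named in the record but not annotated. The GFP coding sequence is interrupted by the potato ST-LS1 IV2 intron, which prevents functional expression in bacteria so that fluorescence reports only plant-cell expression. The design is consistent with a repressible reporter promoter whose nuclear GFP output would respond to an McbR-based synthetic regulator supplied from another construct, though the record does not spell out this use.
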