Features (pLannotate 1.2.2; 21 found; start..end, strand, type, name):
     46..68      +  misc_feature   LB T-DNA repeat: left border repeat from nopaline C58 T-DNA (truncated)
    724..1584    +  CDS            PIP2-1: PIP21_ARATH - Also known as PIP2A. Experimental evidence at protein level: Swiss-Prot protein existence level 1. Water channel required to facilitate the transport of water across cell membrane. Probably involved in root water uptake. Its function is impaired by Hg(2+). From Arabidopsis thaliana (Mouse-ear cress).
   1591..2300    +  CDS            mCherry (fragment): monomeric derivative of DsRed fluorescent protein (Shaner et al., 2004) mammalian codon-optimized
   2320..2572    +  terminator     NOS terminator: nopaline synthase terminator and poly(A) signal
   3095..3436    +  promoter       CaMV 35S promoter: strong constitutive promoter from cauliflower mosaic virus
   3484..3679    +  CDS            superfolder GFP (fragment): GFP variant that folds robustly even when fused to poorly folded proteins (Pédelacq et al., 2006)
   3681..3869    +  intron         IV2 intron: modified second intron of the potato ST-LS1 gene (Vancanneyt et al., 1990)
   3891..4385    +  CDS            mgfp5 (fragment): GFP with folding enhancement mutations; mgfp5; suitable for expression in plants due to removal of a cryptic intron
   4698..4733    -  misc_feature   MCS (fragment): pBluescript multiple cloning site
   4746..4764    -  promoter       T3 promoter: promoter for bacteriophage T3 RNA polymerase
   4809..4825    -  protein_bind   lac operator: The lac repressor binds to the lac operator to inhibit transcription in E. coli. This inhibition can be relieved by adding lactose or isopropyl-β-D-thiogalactopyranoside (IPTG). lac repressor encoded by lacI
   4833..4863    -  promoter       lac promoter: promoter for the E. coli lac operon
   4878..4899    -  protein_bind   CAP binding site: CAP binding activates transcription in the presence of cAMP. E. coli catabolite activator protein
   4912..5004    -  CDS            lacI (fragment): lac repressor; lacI; The lac repressor binds to the lac operator to inhibit transcription in E. coli. This inhibition can be relieved by adding lactose or isopropyl-β-D-thiogalactopyranoside (IPTG).
   5006..5130    -  rep_origin     RSF ori (fragment): Plasmids containing the RSF 1030 origin of replication can be propagated in E. coli cells that contain additional plasmids with compatible origins.
   5138..5162    +  misc_feature   RB T-DNA repeat: right border repeat from nopaline C58 T-DNA
   5253..5841    -  rep_origin     ori: high-copy-number ColE1/pMB1/pBR322/pUC origin of replication
   5935..6720    -  CDS            aadA: S3AD_SHIFL - Experimental evidence at protein level: Swiss-Prot protein existence level 1. Mediates bacterial resistance to the antibiotics streptomycin and spectinomycin. From Shigella flexneri.
   6781..6930    -  CDS            sat-1 (fragment): STA_ECOLX - Protein inferred from homology: Swiss-Prot protein existence level 3. Involved in resistance to streptothricin, a broad-spectrum antibiotic produced by streptomycetes (PubMed:1850404). Detoxifies streptothricin via acetylation of the beta amino group of the first beta-lysyl moiety of streptothricin (By similarity). From Escherichia coli.
   7072..7170    +  CDS            TRA2_ECOLX (fragment): Protein predicted: Swiss-Prot protein existence level 4. Required for transposition of transposon Tn903. From Escherichia coli.
   7178..7613    +  rep_origin     pSa ori: origin of replication from bacterial plasmid pSa
>Addgene plasmid #190371 | JAB2485 | addgene full sequence | sequence record 389460 | Addgene NGS Result
CAACCTCTCGGGCTTCTGGATTTCCGATCCCCGGAATTAGACTCTTGGCAGGATATATTGTGGTGTAACG
TTAAGCTTTGGTTGTCGACGAGTCAGTAATAAACGGCGTCAAAGTGGTTGCAGCCGGCACACACGAGTCG
TGTTTATCAACTCAAAGCACAAATACTTTTCCTCAACCTAAAAATAAGGCAATTAGCCAAAAACAACTTT
GCGTGTAAACAACGCTCAATACACGTGTCATTTTATTATTAGCTATTGCTTCACCGCCTTAGCTTTCTCG
TGACCTAGTCGTCCTCGTCTTTTCTTCTTCTTCTTCTATAAAACAATACCCAAAGAGCTCTTCTTCTTCA
CAATTCAGATTTCAATTTCTCAAAATCTTAAAAACTTTCTCTCAATTCTCTCTACCGTGATCAAGGTAAA
TTTCTGTGTTCCTTATTCTCTCAAAATCTTCGATTTTGTTTTCGTTCGATCCCAATTTCGTATATGTTCT
TTGGTTTAGATTCTGTTAATCTTAGATCGTAGACGATTTTCTGGGTTTGATCGTTAGATATCATCTTAAT
TCTCGATTAGGGTTTCATAGATATCATCCGATTTGTTCAAATAATTTGAGTTTTGTCGAATAATTACTCT
TCGATTTGTGATTTCTATCTAGATCTGGTGTTAGTTTCTAGTTTGTGCGATCGAATTTGTCGATTAATCT
GAGTTTTTCTGATTAACAGCACCATGGCAAAGGATGTGGAAGCCGTTCCCGGAGAAGGATTTCAGACAAG
AGACTATCAAGATCCGCCACCAGCTCCGTTTATTGATGGAGCGGAGCTAAAGAAGTGGTCTTTCTACAGA
GCAGTTATCGCAGAGTTCGTAGCCACTCTCCTCTTCTTATACATCACCGTTTTGACAGTCATCGGTTACA
AGATTCAGTCCGATACTGATGCCGGTGGCGTAGATTGCGGCGGAGTTGGAATCCTCGGTATCGCTTGGGC
CTTTGGTGGTATGATCTTCATCCTCGTCTACTGCACCGCCGGTATCTCTGGTGGTCACATTAACCCAGCG
GTGACATTTGGGCTATTCTTGGCACGTAAAGTGTCGTTACCTAGGGCCCTATTGTACATAATCGCTCAGT
GTTTGGGTGCGATTTGTGGAGTTGGTTTTGTCAAAGCCTTCCAAAGCTCTTACTACACCCGTTACGGAGG
TGGAGCCAACTCTCTAGCCGATGGCTACAGCACAGGGACCGGTCTAGCCGCAGAGATCATTGGTACTTTC
GTTCTTGTCTACACCGTATTCTCTGCCACTGACCCCAAACGTAGTGCCAGAGACTCCCACGTTCCGGTGT
TGGCGCCACTTCCAATCGGATTTGCCGTGTTCATGGTACATTTGGCTACCATTCCCATTACCGGAACCGG
AATTAACCCGGCAAGGAGTTTCGGAGCTGCCGTAATCTACAACAAGAGCAAGCCATGGGATGACCACTGG
ATATTTTGGGTTGGACCATTCATTGGAGCTGCGATAGCTGCATTCTACCACCAATTCGTTCTAAGAGCTT
CAGGTTCTAAGTCTCTTGGATCATTCAGAAGTGCTGCCAACGTCGGATCCATGGTGAGCAAGGGCGAGGA
GGATAACATGGCCATCATCAAGGAGTTCATGCGCTTCAAGGTGCACATGGAGGGCTCCGTGAACGGCCAC
GAGTTCGAGATCGAGGGCGAGGGCGAGGGCCGCCCCTACGAGGGCACCCAGACCGCCAAGCTGAAGGTGA
CCAAGGGTGGCCCCCTGCCCTTCGCCTGGGACATCCTGTCCCCTCAGTTCATGTACGGCTCCAAGGCCTA
CGTGAAGCACCCCGCCGACATCCCCGACTACTTGAAGCTGTCCTTCCCCGAGGGCTTCAAGTGGGAGCGC
GTGATGAACTTCGAGGACGGCGGCGTGGTGACCGTGACCCAGGACTCCTCCCTGCAGGACGGCGAGTTCA
TCTACAAGGTGAAGCTGCGCGGCACCAACTTCCCCTCCGACGGCCCCGTAATGCAGAATAAGACCATGGG
CTGGGAGGCCTCCTCCGAGCGGATGTACCCCGAGGACGGCGCCCTGAAGGGCGAGATCAAGCAGAGGCTG
AAGCTGAAGGACGGCGGCCACTACGACGCTGAGGTCAAGACCACCTACAAGGCCAAGAAGCCCGTGCAGC
TGCCCGGCGCCTACAACGTCAACATCAAGTTGGACATCACCTCCCACAACGAGGACTACACCATCGTGGA
ACAGTACGAACGCGCCGAGGGCCGCCACTCCACCGGCGGCATGGAGGAGCTGTACAAGTAAAGCGGCCGC
CCGGCTGCAGATCGTTCAAACATTTGGCAATAAAGTTTCTTAAGATTGAATCCTGTTGCCGGTCTTGCGA
TGATTATCATATAATTTCTGTTGAATTACGTTAAGCATGTAATAATTAACATGTAATGCATGACGTTATT
TATGAGATGGGTTTTTATGATTAGAGTCCCGCAATTATACATTTAATACGCGATAGAAAACAAAATATAG
CGCGCAAACTAGGATAAATTATCGCGCGCGGTGTCATCTATGTTACTAGATCGGGGCGCGCCCTCGAGGA
AGACGTAATGGGTCCCCAGATTTGCCTTTTCAATTTCAGAAAGAATGCTAACCCACAGATGGTTAGAGAG
GCTTACGCAGCAGCTCTCATCAAGACGATCTACCCGAGCAATAATCTCCAGGAAATCAAATACCTTCCCA
AGAAGGTTAAAGATGCAGTCAAAAGATTCAGGACTAACTGCATCAAGAACACAGAGAAAGATATATTTCT
CAAGATCAGAAGTACTATTCCAGTATGGACGATTCAAGGCTTGCTTCACAAACCAAGGCAAGTAATAGAG
ATTGGAGTCTCTAAAAAGGTAGTTCCCACTGAATCAAAGGCCATGGAGTCAAAGATTCAAATAGAGGACC
TAACAGAACTCGCCGTAAAGACTGGCGAACAGTTCATACAGAGTCTCTTACGACTCAATGACAAGAAGAA
AATCTTCGTCAACATGGTGGAGCACGACACACTTGTCTACTCCAAAAATATCAAAGATACAGTCTCAGAA
GACCAAAGGGCAATTGAGACTTTTCAACAAAGGGTAATATCCGGAAACCTCCTCGGATTCCATTGCCCAG
CTATCTGTCACTTTATTGTGAAGATAGTGGAAAAGGAAGGTGGCTCCTACAAATGCCATCATTGCGATAA
AGGAAAGGCCATCGTTGAAGATGCCTCTGCCGACAGTGGTCCCAAAGATGGACCCCCACCCACGAGGAGC
ATCGTGGAAAAAGAAGACGTTCCAACCACGTCTTCAAAGCAAGTGGATTGATGTGATATCTCCACTGACG
TAAGGGATGACGCACAATCCCACTATCCTTCGCAAGACCCTTCCTCTATATAAGGAAGTTCATTTCATTT
GGAGAGAACACGGGGGACTCTAGATTGAATAGACTGGCCTGTCTACACCATGGTGAGTAAAGGAGAAGAA
CTTTTCACTGGAGTTGTCCCAATTCTTGTTGAATTAGATGGTGATGTTAATGGGCACAAATTTTCTGTCA
GTGGAGAGGGTGAAGGTGATGCAACATACGGAAAACTTACCCTTAAATTTATTTGCACTACTGGAAAACT
ACCTGTTCCATGGCCAACCCTGGTCACCACCCTGACCTACGTAAGTTTCTGCTTCTACCTTTGATATATA
TATAATAATTATCATTAATTAGTAGTAATATAATATTTCAAATATTTTTTTCAAAATAAAAGAATGTAGT
ATATAGCAATTGCTTTTCTGTAGTTTATAAGTGTGTATATTTTAATTTATAACTTTTCTAATATATGACC
AAAATTTGTTGATGTGCAGGGCGTGCAGTGCTTCTCCCGTTACCCTGATCATATGAAGCGGCACGACTTC
TTCAAGAGCGCCATGCCTGAGGGATACGTGCAGGAGAGGACCATCTTCTTCAAGGACGACGGGAACTACA
AGACACGTGCTGAAGTCAAGTTTGAGGGTGACACCCTCGTCAACAGGATCGAGCTTAAGGGAATCGATTT
CAAGGAGGACGGAAACATCCTCGGCCACAAGTTGGAATACAACTACAACTCCCACAACGTATACATCATG
GCCGACAAGCAAAAGAACGGCATCAAAGCCAACTTCAAGACCCGCCACAACATCGAGGACGGCGGCGTGC
AACTCGCTGATCATTATCAACAAAATACTCCAATTGGCGATGGCCCTGTCCTTTTACCAGACAACCATTA
CCTGTCCACACAATCTGCCCTTTCGAAAGATCCCAACGAAAAGAGAGATCACATGGTCCTTCTTGAGTTT
GTAACAGCTGCTGGGATTACACATGGCATGGATGAACTATACAAACCTAAGAAAAAGCGTAAGGTCGAGG
ACCCTTAATGTCAAGCCATTCTCTCGCAGATGATGTTCACTTTGTGTTTTACTTCCTTTATGCATTCACA
GCAATAAAAGAAAGAAATCTCCATCGCTTTTGGTTTTCTTCTCTGTCTTAAGTTAGTCGTTTTCGTGTCT
AATCTATTACTTATCATTGTAATAGACTCTTCTTCTATTGAGATTTGAATATAAACTAAAACACATTCCA
TTTTACTGTGTTCTCAACATTCAGAATGCAAACGGACTAACCGTAGTGACTCGGCTTGAGTCTTCGGGCT
AGAGCGGACTAGTTCTAGAGCGGCCGCCACCGCGGTGGAGCTCCAGCTTTTGTTCCCTTTAGTGAGGGTT
AATTGCGCGCTTGGCGTAATCATGGTCATAGCTGTTTCCTGTGTGAAATTGTTATCCGCTCACAATTCCA
CACAACATACGAGCCGGAAGCATAAAGTGTAAAGCCTGGGGTGCCTAATGAGTGAGCTAACTCACATTAA
TTGCGTTGCGCTCACTGCCCGCTTTCCAGTCGGGAAACCTGTCGTGCCAGCTGCATTAATGAATCGGCCA
ACGCGCGGGGAGAGGCGGTTTGCGTATTGGGCGCTCTTCCGCTTCCTCGCTCACTGACTCGCTGCGCTCG
GTCGTTCGGCTGCGGCGAGCGGTATCAGCTCACTCAAAGGCGGTAATACGGTTATCCACAGAATCAGGGG
ATAACGCAGGAAAGAACATGAAGGCCTTGACAGGATATATTGGCGGGTAAACTAAGTCGCTGTATGTGTT
TGTTTGAGATCTCATGTGAGCAAAAGGCCAGCAAAAGGCCAGGAACCGTAAAAAGGCCGCGTTGCTGGCG
TTTTTCCATAGGCTCCGCCCCCCTGACGAGCATCACAAAAATCGACGCTCAAGTCAGAGGTGGCGAAACC
CGACAGGACTATAAAGATACCAGGCGTTTCCCCCTGGAAGCTCCCTCGTGCGCTCTCCTGTTCCGACCCT
GCCGCTTACCGGATACCTGTCCGCCTTTCTCCCTTCGGGAAGCGTGGCGCTTTCTCATAGCTCACGCTGT
AGGTATCTCAGTTCGGTGTAGGTCGTTCGCTCCAAGCTGGGCTGTGTGCACGAACCCCCCGTTCAGCCCG
ACCGCTGCGCCTTATCCGGTAACTATCGTCTTGAGTCCAACCCGGTAAGACACGACTTATCGCCACTGGC
AGCAGCCACTGGTAACAGGATTAGCAGAGCGAGGTATGTAGGCGGTGCTACAGAGTTCTTGAAGTGGTGG
CCTAACTACGGCTACACTAGAAGAACAGTATTTGGTATCTGTGCTCTGCTGAAGCCAGTTACCTTCGGAA
GAAGAGTTGGTAGCTCTTGATCCGGCAAACAAACCACCGCTGGTAGCGGTGGTTTTTTTGTTTGCAAGCA
GCAGATTACGCGCAGAAAAAAAGGATCTCAAGAAGATCCTTTGATCTTTTCTACGGGGTCTGACGCTCAG
TGGAACGAAAACTCACGTTAAGGGATTTTGGTCATGAATTCTTGTTAGACATTATTTGCCGACTACCTTG
GTGATCTCGCCTTTCACGTAGTGAACAAATTCTTCCAACTGATCTGCGCGCGAGGCCAAGCGATCTTCTT
GTCCAAGATAAGCCTGCCTAGCTTCAAGTATGACGGGCTGATACTGGGCCGGCAGGCGCTCCATTGCCCA
GTCGGCAGCGACATCCTTCGGCGCGATTTTGCCGGTTACTGCGCTGTACCAAATGCGGGACAACGTAAGC
ACTACATTTCGCTCATCGCCAGCCCAGTCGGGCGGCGAGTTCCATAGCGTTAAGGTTTCATTTAGCGCCT
CAAATAGATCCTGTTCAGGAACCGGATCAAAGAGTTCCTCCGCCGCTGGACCTACCAAGGCAACGCTATG
TTCTCTTGCTTTTGTCAGCAAGATAGCCAGATCAATGTCGATCGTGGCTGGCTCGAAGATACCTGCAAGA
ATGTCATTGCGCTGCCATTCTCCAAATTGCAGTTCGCGCTTAGCTGGATAACGCCACGGAATGATGTCGT
CGTGCACAACAATGGTGACTTCTACAGCGCGGAGAATCTCGCTCTCTCCAGGGGAAGCCGAAGTTTCCAA
AAGGTCGTTGATCAAAGCTCGCCGCGTTGTTTCATCAAGCCTTACGGTCACCGTAACCAGCAAATCAATA
TCACTGTGTGGCTTCAGGCCGCCATCCACTGCGGAGCCGTACAAATGTACGGCCAGCAACGTCGGTTCGA
GATGGCGCTCGATGACGCCAACTACCTCTGATAGTTGAGTCGATACTTCGGCGATCACCGCTTCCCTCAT
GATGTTTAACTCCTGAATTAAGCCGCGCCGCGAAGCGGTGTCGGCTTGAATGAATTGTTAGGCGTCATCC
TGTGCTCCCGAGAACCAGTACCAGTACATCGCTGTTTCGTTCGAGACTTGAGGTCTAGTTTTATACGTGA
ACAGGTCAATGCCGCCGAGAGTAAAGCCACATTTTGCGTACAAATTGCAGGCAGGTACATTGTTCGTTTG
TGCCATGATGATATATTTTTATCTTGTGCAATGTAACATCAGAGATTTTGAGACACAACGTGGCTTTGTT
GAATAAATCGAACTTTTGCTGAGTTGAAGGATCAGATCACGCATCTTCCCGACAACGCAGACCGTTCCGT
GGCAAAGCAAAAGTTCAAAATCACCAACTGGTCCACCTACAACAAAGCTCTCATCAACCGTGGCTCCCTC
ACTTTCTGGCTGGATGATGGGGCGATTCAGGAGATCCCCATCCAACAGCCCGCCGTCGAGCGGGCTTTTT
TATCCCCGGAAGCCTGTGGATAGAGGGTAGTTATCCACGTGAAACCGCTAATGCCCCGCAAAGCCTTGAT
TCACGGGGCTTTCCGGCCCGCTCCAAAAACTATCCACGTGAAATCGCTAATCAGGGTACGTGAAATCGCT
AATCGGAGTACGTGAAATCGCTAATAAGGTCACGTGAAATCGCTAATCAAAAAGGCACGTGAGAACGCTA
ATAGCCCTTTCAGATCAACAGCTTGCAAACACCCCTCGCTCCGGCAAGTAGTTACAGCAAGTAGTATGTT
CAATTAGCTTTTCAATTATGAATATATATATCAATTATTGGTCGCCCTTGGCTTGTGGACAATGCGCTAC
GCGCACCGGCTCCGCCCGTGGACAACCGCAAGCGGTTGCCCACCGTCGAGCGCCTTTGCCCACAACCCGG
CGGCCGGCCGCAACAGATCGTTTTATAAATTTTTTTTTTTGAAAAAGAAAAAGCCCGAAAGGCGG
